Addgene plasmid #175584: AAV-EFS-LSL-nlsGFP-shRNA
Purpose: (Empty Backbone) Conditional express shRNA with control of LoxP
Depositing lab: Christian Wolfrum. Depositing organization: ETH Zurich (Swiss Federal Institute of Technology). Publication: snRNA-seq reveals a subpopulation of adipocytes that regulates thermogenesis. Sun W, Dong H, Balaz M, Slyper M, Drokhlyansky E, Colleluori G, Giordano A, Kovanicova Z, Stefanicka P, Balazova L, Ding L, Husted AS, Rudofsky G, Ukropec J, Cinti S, Schwartz TW, Regev A, Wolfrum C. Nature. 2020 Nov;587(7832):98-102. doi: 10.1038/s41586-020-2856-x. Epub 2020 Oct 28. PubMed 33116305.
Backbone
  Vector backbone: AAV
  Backbone size (bp): 6148
  Vector type: Mammalian Expression, AAV, Cre/Lox
  Promoter: EFS
Growth in bacteria
  Bacterial resistance: Ampicillin, 100 μg/mL
  Growth temperature: 37°C
  Growth strain: NEB Stable
  Copy number: High Copy
Terms and licenses: Academic/Nonprofit Terms; Industry Terms: Not Available to Industry
How to cite: AAV-EFS-LSL-nlsGFP-shRNA was a gift from Christian Wolfrum (Addgene plasmid # 175584 ; http://n2t.net/addgene:175584 ; RRID:Addgene_175584)
