[The description below was written by a language model from this plasmid's Addgene catalogue record and pLannotate feature annotations shown in this document.]
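Description:
AAV-EFS-LSL-nlsGFP-shRNA is a 6,148 bp AAV transfer plasmid deposited as an empty backbone for Cre-dependent expression of an shRNA in mammalian cells. The expression cassette lies between two AAV2 inverted terminal repeats, which allow the intervening DNA to be packaged into recombinant AAV particles when replication and capsid functions are supplied in trans. In bacteria, the plasmid replicates from a high-copy ColE1/pUC-type origin and is selected with ampicillin through the β-lactamase gene. An f1 phage origin is also present in the backbone, along with small annotated remnants of bom and rop.

Transcription is driven by the EF-1α core (EFS) promoter, a compact promoter suited to the limited packaging capacity of AAV. Immediately downstream is a lox-stop-lox element: two loxP sites in the same orientation flank three tandem SV40 polyadenylation signals, which terminate transcription before it reaches the payload. Cre recombinase excises this stop cassette, allowing the promoter to read through into EGFP carrying an N-terminal SV40 NLS and a C-terminal c-myc NLS, so recombined cells are marked by nuclear green fluorescence. After the reporter comes miR-30a flanking sequence (only the 3' portion is annotated), indicating that the hairpin is meant to be placed in a microRNA context and processed from the same Pol II transcript as GFP. No specific shRNA is recorded, in keeping with the empty-backbone status. A WPRE and a bGH polyadenylation signal complete the transcript. The attB1 to attB4 sites between the modules suggest the cassette was assembled by multisite Gateway recombination. The construct is suited to cell-type-restricted knockdown, with nuclear GFP marking the cells in which Cre has activated the cassette.
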