Features (pLannotate 1.2.2; 30 found; start..end, strand, type, name):
      1..141     -  repeat_region  AAV2 ITR: inverted terminal repeat of adeno-associated virus serotype 2 inverted
    148..168     +  protein_bind   attB4: mutant version of attB; core recombination site for the Gateway® BP reaction BP Clonase™
    188..399     +  promoter       EF-1α core promoter: core promoter for human elongation factor EF-1α
    401..421     +  protein_bind   attB1: mutant version of attB; core recombination site for the Gateway® BP reaction BP Clonase™
    428..451     +  misc_feature   MCS (fragment): pBluescript multiple cloning site
    464..497     +  protein_bind   loxP: Cre-mediated recombination occurs in the 8-bp core sequence (GCATACAT). Cre recombinase
    564..647     +  CDS            large T antigen (fragment): large T antigen from SV40 (simian virus 40)
    670..804     +  polyA_signal   SV40 poly(A) signal: SV40 polyadenylation signal
    818..901     +  CDS            large T antigen (fragment): large T antigen from SV40 (simian virus 40)
    924..1058    +  polyA_signal   SV40 poly(A) signal: SV40 polyadenylation signal
   1072..1155    +  CDS            large T antigen (fragment): large T antigen from SV40 (simian virus 40)
   1178..1312    +  polyA_signal   SV40 poly(A) signal: SV40 polyadenylation signal
   1341..1374    +  protein_bind   loxP: Cre-mediated recombination occurs in the 8-bp core sequence (GCATACAT). Cre recombinase
   1402..1418    +  misc_feature   MCS (fragment): pBluescript multiple cloning site
   1422..1442    -  protein_bind   attB2: mutant version of attB; core recombination site for the Gateway® BP reaction BP Clonase™
   1452..1472    +  CDS            SV40 NLS: nuclear localization signal of SV40 (simian virus 40) large T antigen
   1473..2189    +  CDS            EGFP: EGFP is a basic (constitutively fluorescent) green fluorescent protein published in 1996, derived from Aequorea victoria. It is reported to be a rapidly-maturing weak dimer with moderate acid sensitivity.
   2190..2216    +  CDS            c-myc NLS: nuclear localization signal of human c-Myc proto-oncogene (Dang and Lee, 1988)
   2414..2540    +  ncRNA          3' miR-30a: sequence downstream of the 71-nt precursor of the human miR-30a microRNA (Zeng et al., 2002) miRNA
   2541..2561    -  protein_bind   attB3: mutant version of attB; core recombination site for the Gateway® BP reaction BP Clonase™
   2572..3160    +  misc_feature   WPRE: woodchuck hepatitis virus posttranscriptional regulatory element
   3196..3307    +  polyA_signal   bGH poly(A) signal: bovine growth hormone polyadenylation signal
   3411..3551    +  repeat_region  AAV2 ITR: inverted terminal repeat of adeno-associated virus serotype 2 inverted
   3556..3607    -  misc_feature   bom (fragment): basis of mobility region from pBR322
   3626..4081    +  rep_origin     f1 ori (sequence partly withheld): f1 bacteriophage origin of replication; arrow indicates direction of (+) strand synthesis
   4082..4131    -  misc_feature   bom (fragment): basis of mobility region from pBR322
   4233..4268    -  CDS            rop (fragment): Rop protein, which maintains plasmids at low copy number; rop
   4363..4467    +  promoter       AmpR promoter: bla
   4468..5328    +  CDS            AmpR: β-lactamase; bla; confers resistance to ampicillin, carbenicillin, and related antibiotics
   5499..6087    +  rep_origin     ori: high-copy-number ColE1/pMB1/pBR322/pUC origin of replication
>Addgene plasmid #175584 | AAV-EFS-LSL-nlsGFP-shRNA | addgene full sequence | sequence record 343519 | Addgene NGS Result
CCTGCAGGCAGCTGCGCGCTCGCTCGCTCACTGAGGCCGCCCGGGCAAAGCCCGGGCGTCGGGCGACCTT
TGGTCGCCCGGCCTCAGTGAGCGAGCGAGCGCGCAGAGAGGGAGTGGCCAACTCCATCACTAGGGGTTCC
TTCTAGACAACTTTGTATAGAAAAGTTGGGCTCCGGTGCCCGTCAGTGGGCAGAGCGCACATCGCCCACA
GTCCCCGAGAAGTTGGGGGGAGGGGTCGGCAATTGATCCGGTGCCTAGAGAAGGTGGCGCGGGGTAAACT
GGGAAAGTGATGTCGTGTACTGGCTCCGCCTTTTTCCCGAGGGTGGGGGAGAACCGTATATAAGTGCAGT
AGTCGCCGTGAACGTTCTTTTTCGCAACGGGTTTGCCGCCAGAACACAGGCAAGTTTGTACAAAAAAGCA
GGCTCGAGGCCGCTCTAGAACTAGTGGATCCGGAACCCTTAATATAACTTCGTATAGCATACATTATACG
AAGTTATTAGGTCCCTCGACCTGCAGGAATTAGCTTGCAGATCTGCGACTCTAGAGGATCTGCGACTCTA
GAGGATCATAATCAGCCATACCACATTTGTAGAGGTTTTACTTGCTTTAAAAAACCTCCCACACCTCCCC
CTGAACCTGAAACATAAAATGAATGCAATTGTTGTTGTTAACTTGTTTATTGCAGCTTATAATGGTTACA
AATAAAGCAATAGCATCACAAATTTCACAAATAAAGCATTTTTTTCACTGCATTCTAGTTGTGGTTTGTC
CAAACTCATCAATGTATCTTATCATGTCTGGATCTGCGACTCTAGAGGATCATAATCAGCCATACCACAT
TTGTAGAGGTTTTACTTGCTTTAAAAAACCTCCCACACCTCCCCCTGAACCTGAAACATAAAATGAATGC
AATTGTTGTTGTTAACTTGTTTATTGCAGCTTATAATGGTTACAAATAAAGCAATAGCATCACAAATTTC
ACAAATAAAGCATTTTTTTCACTGCATTCTAGTTGTGGTTTGTCCAAACTCATCAATGTATCTTATCATG
TCTGGATCTGCGACTCTAGAGGATCATAATCAGCCATACCACATTTGTAGAGGTTTTACTTGCTTTAAAA
AACCTCCCACACCTCCCCCTGAACCTGAAACATAAAATGAATGCAATTGTTGTTGTTAACTTGTTTATTG
CAGCTTATAATGGTTACAAATAAAGCAATAGCATCACAAATTTCACAAATAAAGCATTTTTTTCACTGCA
TTCTAGTTGTGGTTTGTCCAAACTCATCAATGTATCTTATCATGTCTGGATCCCCATCAAGCTGATCCGG
AACCCTTAATATAACTTCGTATAGCATACATTATACGAAGTTATTAGGTCCCTCGACCTGCAGCCCAAGC
TAGCTTATCGATACCGTCACCCAGCTTTCTTGTACAAAGTGGGCCACCATGCCAAAAAAGAAGAGAAAGG
TAATGGTGAGCAAGGGCGAGGAGCTGTTCACCGGGGTGGTGCCCATCCTGGTCGAGCTGGACGGCGACGT
AAACGGCCACAAGTTCAGCGTGTCCGGCGAGGGCGAGGGCGATGCCACCTACGGCAAGCTGACCCTGAAG
TTCATCTGCACCACCGGCAAGCTGCCCGTGCCCTGGCCCACCCTCGTGACCACCCTGACCTACGGCGTGC
AGTGCTTCAGCCGCTACCCCGACCACATGAAGCAGCACGACTTCTTCAAGTCCGCCATGCCCGAAGGCTA
CGTCCAGGAGCGCACCATCTTCTTCAAGGACGACGGCAACTACAAGACCCGCGCCGAGGTGAAGTTCGAG
GGCGACACCCTGGTGAACCGCATCGAGCTGAAGGGCATCGACTTCAAGGAGGACGGCAACATCCTGGGGC
ACAAGCTGGAGTACAACTACAACAGCCACAACGTCTATATCATGGCCGACAAGCAGAAGAACGGCATCAA
GGTGAACTTCAAGATCCGCCACAACATCGAGGACGGCAGCGTGCAGCTCGCCGACCACTACCAGCAGAAC
ACCCCCATCGGCGACGGCCCCGTGCTGCTGCCCGACAACCACTACCTGAGCACCCAGTCCGCCCTGAGCA
AAGACCCCAACGAGAAGCGCGATCACATGGTCCTGCTGGAGTTCGTGACCGCCGCCGGGATCACTCTCGG
CATGGACGAGCTGTACAAGCCTGCTGCCAAGAGGGTCAAGTTGGACTAGTGTTTGAATGAGGCTTCAGTA
CTTTACAGAATCGTTGCCTGCACATCTTGGAAACACTTGCTGGGATTACTTCGACTTCTTAACCCAACAG
AAGGCTCGAGAAGGTATATTGCTGTTGACAGTGAGCGCCCTAAGGTTAAGTCGCCCTCGTAGTGAAGCCA
CAGATGTACGAGGGCGACTTAACCTTAGGTTGCCTACTGCCTCGGACTTCAAGGGGCTAGAATTCGAGCA
ATTATCTTGTTTACTAAAACTGAATACCTTGCTATCTCTTTGATACATTTTTACAAAGCTGAATTAAAAT
GGTATAAATTAAATCACTTTCAACTTTATTATACATAGTTGGAATTCCGATAATCAACCTCTGGATTACA
AAATTTGTGAAAGATTGACTGGTATTCTTAACTATGTTGCTCCTTTTACGCTATGTGGATACGCTGCTTT
AATGCCTTTGTATCATGCTATTGCTTCCCGTATGGCTTTCATTTTCTCCTCCTTGTATAAATCCTGGTTG
CTGTCTCTTTATGAGGAGTTGTGGCCCGTTGTCAGGCAACGTGGCGTGGTGTGCACTGTGTTTGCTGACG
CAACCCCCACTGGTTGGGGCATTGCCACCACCTGTCAGCTCCTTTCCGGGACTTTCGCTTTCCCCCTCCC
TATTGCCACGGCGGAACTCATCGCCGCCTGCCTTGCCCGCTGCTGGACAGGGGCTCGGCTGTTGGGCACT
GACAATTCCGTGGTGTTGTCGGGGAAGCTGACGTCCTTTCCATGGCTGCTCGCCTGTGTTGCCACCTGGA
TTCTGCGCGGGACGTCCTTCTGCTACGTCCCTTCGGCCCTCAATCCAGCGGACCTTCCTTCCCGCGGCCT
GCTGCCGGCTCTGCGGCCTCTTCCGCGTCTTCGCCTTCGCCCTCAGACGAGTCGGATCTCCCTTTGGGCC
GCCTCCCCGCATCGGGAATTCCTAGAGCTCGCTGATCAGCCTCGACTGTGCCTTCTAGTTGCCAGCCATC
TGTTGTTTGCCCCTCCCCCGTGCCTTCCTTGACCCTGGAAGGTGCCACTCCCACTGTCCTTTCCTAATAA
AATGAGGAAATTGCATCGCATTGTCTGAGTAGGTGTCATTCTATTCTGGGGGGTGGGGTGGGGCAGGACA
GCAAGGGGGAGGATTGGGAAGAGAATAGCAGGCATGCTGGGGAGGGCCGCAGGAACCCCTAGTGATGGAG
TTGGCCACTCCCTCTCTGCGCGCTCGCTCGCTCACTGAGGCCGGGCGACCAAAGGTCGCCCGACGCCCGG
GCTTTGCCCGGGCGGCCTCAGTGAGCGAGCGAGCGCGCAGCTGCCTGCAGGGGCGCCTGATGCGGTATTT
TCTCCTTACGCATCTGTGCGGTATTTCACACCGCATA
[95 nt withheld, positions 3608-3702]
T
[46 nt withheld, positions 3704-3749]
C
[141 nt withheld, positions 3751-3891]
CCTTTGACGTTGGAGTCCACGTTCTTT
[37 nt withheld, positions 3919-3955]
ACTCTATCTCGGGCTATTCTTTTGATTTATAAGGGATTTTGCCGATTTCGGTCTATTGGTTAAAAAATGA
GCTGATTTAACAAAAATTTAACGCGAATTTTAACAAAATATTAACGTTTACAATTTTATGGTGCACTCTC
AGTACAATCTGCTCTGATGCCGCATAGTTAAGCCAGCCCCGACACCCGCCAACACCCGCTGACGCGCCCT
GACGGGCTTGTCTGCTCCCGGCATCCGCTTACAGACAAGCTGTGACCGTCTCCGGGAGCTGCATGTGTCA
GAGGTTTTCACCGTCATCACCGAAACGCGCGAGACGAAAGGGCCTCGTGATACGCCTATTTTTATAGGTT
AATGTCATGATAATAATGGTTTCTTAGACGTCAGGTGGCACTTTTCGGGGAAATGTGCGCGGAACCCCTA
TTTGTTTATTTTTCTAAATACATTCAAATATGTATCCGCTCATGAGACAATAACCCTGATAAATGCTTCA
ATAATATTGAAAAAGGAAGAGTATGAGTATTCAACATTTCCGTGTCGCCCTTATTCCCTTTTTTGCGGCA
TTTTGCCTTCCTGTTTTTGCTCACCCAGAAACGCTGGTGAAAGTAAAAGATGCTGAAGATCAGTTGGGTG
CACGAGTGGGTTACATCGAACTGGATCTCAACAGCGGTAAGATCCTTGAGAGTTTTCGCCCCGAAGAACG
TTTTCCAATGATGAGCACTTTTAAAGTTCTGCTATGTGGCGCGGTATTATCCCGTATTGACGCCGGGCAA
GAGCAACTCGGTCGCCGCATACACTATTCTCAGAATGACTTGGTTGAGTACTCACCAGTCACAGAAAAGC
ATCTTACGGATGGCATGACAGTAAGAGAATTATGCAGTGCTGCCATAACCATGAGTGATAACACTGCGGC
CAACTTACTTCTGACAACGATCGGAGGACCGAAGGAGCTAACCGCTTTTTTGCACAACATGGGGGATCAT
GTAACTCGCCTTGATCGTTGGGAACCGGAGCTGAATGAAGCCATACCAAACGACGAGCGTGACACCACGA
TGCCTGTAGCAATGGCAACAACGTTGCGCAAACTATTAACTGGCGAACTACTTACTCTAGCTTCCCGGCA
ACAATTAATAGACTGGATGGAGGCGGATAAAGTTGCAGGACCACTTCTGCGCTCGGCCCTTCCGGCTGGC
TGGTTTATTGCTGATAAATCTGGAGCCGGTGAGCGTGGAAGCCGCGGTATCATTGCAGCACTGGGGCCAG
ATGGTAAGCCCTCCCGTATCGTAGTTATCTACACGACGGGGAGTCAGGCAACTATGGATGAACGAAATAG
ACAGATCGCTGAGATAGGTGCCTCACTGATTAAGCATTGGTAACTGTCAGACCAAGTTTACTCATATATA
CTTTAGATTGATTTAAAACTTCATTTTTAATTTAAAAGGATCTAGGTGAAGATCCTTTTTGATAATCTCA
TGACCAAAATCCCTTAACGTGAGTTTTCGTTCCACTGAGCGTCAGACCCCGTAGAAAAGATCAAAGGATC
TTCTTGAGATCCTTTTTTTCTGCGCGTAATCTGCTGCTTGCAAACAAAAAAACCACCGCTACCAGCGGTG
GTTTGTTTGCCGGATCAAGAGCTACCAACTCTTTTTCCGAAGGTAACTGGCTTCAGCAGAGCGCAGATAC
CAAATACTGTTCTTCTAGTGTAGCCGTAGTTAGGCCACCACTTCAAGAACTCTGTAGCACCGCCTACATA
CCTCGCTCTGCTAATCCTGTTACCAGTGGCTGCTGCCAGTGGCGATAAGTCGTGTCTTACCGGGTTGGAC
TCAAGACGATAGTTACCGGATAAGGCGCAGCGGTCGGGCTGAACGGGGGGTTCGTGCACACAGCCCAGCT
TGGAGCGAACGACCTACACCGAACTGAGATACCTACAGCGTGAGCTATGAGAAAGCGCCACGCTTCCCGA
AGGGAGAAAGGCGGACAGGTATCCGGTAAGCGGCAGGGTCGGAACAGGAGAGCGCACGAGGGAGCTTCCA
GGGGGAAACGCCTGGTATCTTTATAGTCCTGTCGGGTTTCGCCACCTCTGACTTGAGCGTCGATTTTTGT
GATGCTCGTCAGGGGGGCGGAGCCTATGGAAAAACGCCAGCAACGCGGCCTTTTTACGGTTCCTGGCCTT
TTGCTGGCCTTTTGCTCACATGT
